Addgene plasmid #203048: Salsa-BC207-P3B3
Purpose: Expression of barcoded reporter plasmid for PRESTO-Salsa; EGFP/BC207
Depositing lab: Noah Palm. Depositing organization: Yale University. Publication: Highly multiplexed bioactivity screening reveals human and microbiota metabolome-GPCRome interactions. Chen H, Rosen CE, Gonzalez-Hernandez JA, Song D, Potempa J, Ring AM, Palm NW. Cell. 2023 Jul 6;186(14):3095-3110.e19. doi: 10.1016/j.cell.2023.05.024. Epub 2023 Jun 14. PubMed 37321219.
Backbone
  Vector backbone: pCER206
  Vector type: Mammalian Expression
Growth in bacteria
  Bacterial resistance: Ampicillin, 100 μg/mL
  Growth temperature: 37°C
  Growth strain: DH5alpha
  Copy number: High Copy
Gene/Insert
  Gene/Insert name: EGFP/BC207
  Species: Synthetic
  Insert size (bp): 730
  Promoter: Tet Response Element (TRE)
  Cloning method: Restriction Enzyme; 5′ cloning site BsrGI (not destroyed); 3′ cloning site HindIII (not destroyed)
  Sequencing primers: 5′ Custom primer (GAAGCGCGATCACATGG)
Terms and licenses: Academic/Nonprofit Terms; Industry Terms: Not Available to Industry
How to cite: Salsa-BC207-P3B3 was a gift from Noah Palm (Addgene plasmid # 203048 ; http://n2t.net/addgene:203048 ; RRID:Addgene_203048)
