[The description below was written by a language model from this plasmid's Addgene catalogue record and pLannotate feature annotations shown in this document.]
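Description:
Salsa-BC207-P3B3 is a 5.1 kb mammalian expression plasmid built on the pCER206 backbone. It is one member of a set of barcoded reporter plasmids made for PRESTO-Salsa, a highly multiplexed assay for GPCR bioactivity screening. It is maintained in E. coli through a high-copy ColE1/pUC-type origin and selected with ampicillin via the bla (AmpR) gene and its native promoter. No mammalian selection marker is annotated. The short lacI, streptomycin-phosphotransferase-like and SV40 large T antigen matches appear to be non-functional backbone remnants.

The payload is a roughly 730 bp synthetic insert, EGFP/BC207, cloned between retained BsrGI and HindIII sites and driven by a Tet response element. The feature table shows a central block of tetO repeats flanked on each side by a minimal promoter, an arrangement that resembles a bidirectional Tet-responsive promoter. On the forward strand, a TRE3G-type minimal promoter fragment precedes mammalian codon-optimised EGFP, followed by a short polylinker and an SV40 polyadenylation region. The barcode itself is not annotated, but the cloning sites suggest it lies just downstream of the EGFP coding sequence, where it would be part of the transcript. On the opposite strand, a minimal CMV promoter faces a polylinker remnant, a rabbit β-globin intron, a globin exon fragment and a β-globin poly(A) signal, with no coding payload annotated in that arm.

Reporter transcription depends on a tetracycline-controlled transactivator supplied in trans, so EGFP fluorescence and barcoded transcript abundance would report activation. The record does not describe how the transactivator is delivered or how barcodes are paired with receptors. The unique barcode presumably allows many reporters to be pooled and read out by sequencing.
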