Features (pLannotate 1.2.2; 17 found; start..end, strand, type, name):
      2..55      +  CDS            lacI (fragment): lac repressor; lacI; The lac repressor binds to the lac operator to inhibit transcription in E. coli. This inhibition can be relieved by adding lactose or isopropyl-β-D-thiogalactopyranoside (IPTG).
    388..443     -  polyA_signal   β-globin poly(A) signal: rabbit β-globin polyadenylation signal (Gil and Proudfoot, 1987)
    518..640     -  CDS            HBB: HBB_COLGU - Experimental evidence at transcript level: Swiss-Prot protein existence level 2. Involved in oxygen transport from the lung to the various peripheral tissues. From Colobus guereza (Mantled guereza) (Eastern black-and-white colobus monkey).
    644..1216    -  intron         β-globin intron: intron from rabbit β-globin gene
   1312..1343    -  misc_feature   MCS (fragment): pUC18/19 multiple cloning site
   1437..1475    -  promoter       minimal CMV promoter: human cytomegalovirus (CMV) immediate early promoter
   1493..1708    -  protein_bind   tetracycline response element (fragment): contains seven copies of the tetracycline operator tetO tetracycline repressor TetR
   1708..1753    +  promoter       TRE3GV promoter (fragment): 3rd-generation Tet-responsive promoter that can be activated by binding of Tet-On® 3G, optimized for retroviral and lentiviral vectors
   1829..1856    +  misc_feature   MCS (fragment): pBluescript multiple cloning site
   1861..2580    +  CDS            EGFP: the original enhanced GFP (Yang et al., 1996) mammalian codon-optimized
   2591..2613    +  misc_feature   MCS (fragment): pBluescript multiple cloning site
   2627..2761    -  polyA_signal   SV40 poly(A) signal: SV40 polyadenylation signal
   2784..2867    -  CDS            large T antigen (fragment): large T antigen from SV40 (simian virus 40)
   2861..3091    -  CDS            str (fragment): STR_KLEPN - Protein inferred from homology: Swiss-Prot protein existence level 3. The aminoglycoside phosphotransferases achieve inactivation of their antibiotic substrates by phosphorylation. From Klebsiella pneumoniae.
   3210..3314    +  promoter       AmpR promoter: bla
   3315..4175    +  CDS            AmpR: β-lactamase; bla; confers resistance to ampicillin, carbenicillin, and related antibiotics
   4346..4934    +  rep_origin     ori: high-copy-number ColE1/pMB1/pBR322/pUC origin of replication
>Addgene plasmid #203048 | Salsa-BC207-P3B3 | addgene full sequence | sequence record 421396 | Addgene NGS Result
AGCGCCCAATACGCAAACCGCCTCTCCCCGCGCGTTGGCCGATTCATTAATGCAGTCGAGGGATCTCCAT
AAGAGAAGAGGGACAGCTATGACTGGGAGTAGTCAGGAGAGGAGGAAAAATCTGGCTAGTAAAACATGTA
AGGAAAATTTTAGGGATGTTAAAGAAAAAAATAACACAAAACAAAATATAAAAAAAATCTAACCTCAAGT
CAAGGCTTTTCTATGGAATAAGGAATGGACAGCAGGGGGCTGTTTCATATACTGATGACCTCTTTATAGC
CAACCTTTGTTCATGGCAGCCAGCATATGGGCATATGTTGCCAAACTCTAAACCAAATACTCATTCTGAT
GTTTTAAATGATTTGCCCTCCCATATGTCCTTCCGAGTGAGAGACACAAAAAATTCCAACACACTATTGC
AATGAAAATAAATTTCCTTTATTAGCCAGAAGTCAGATGCTCAAGGGGCTTCATGATGTCCCCATAATTT
TTGGCAGAGGGAAAAAGATCGATCTCAGTGGTATTTGTGAGCCAGGGCATTGGCCACACCAGCCACCACC
TTCTGATAGGCAGCCTGCACCTGAGGAGTGAATTCTTTGCCAAAATGATGAGACAGCACAACAACCAGCA
CGTTGCCCAGGAGCTGTAGGAAAGAGAAGAAGGCATGAACATGGTTAGCAGAGGGGCCCGGTTTGGACTC
AGAGTATTTTATCCTCATCTCAAACAGTGTATATCATTGTAACCATAAAGAGAAAGGCAGGATGATGACC
AGGGTGTAGTTGTTTCTACCAATAAGAATATTTCCACGCCAGCCAGAATTTATATGCAGAAATATTCTAC
CTTATCATTTAATTATAACAATTGTTCTCTAAAACTGTGCTGAAGTACAATATAATATACCCTGATTGCC
TTGAAAAAAAAGTGATTAGAGAAAGTACTTACAATCTGACAAATAAACAAAAGTGAATTTAAAAATTCGT
TACAAATGCAAGCTAAAGTTTAACGAAAAAGTTACAGAAAATGAAAAGAAAATAAGAGGAGACAATGGTT
GTCAACAGAGTAGAAAGTGAAAGAAACAAAATTATCATGAGGGTCCATGGTGATACAAGGGACATCTTCC
CATTCTAAACAACACCCTGAAAACTTTGCCCCCTCCATATAACATGAATTTTACAATAGCGAAAAAGAAA
GAACAATCAAGGGTCCCCAAACTCACCCTGAAGTTCTCAGCTCTAGAGATATCGTCGAGGCCGCGCTAGC
GTTTAAACTGTCGACCTTAATTAAGAGATCTGCTCGAGGCGCGTCAGCTGACTAGAGGATCCCCGGGTAC
CGAGCTCGAATTCGGGGCCGCGGAGGCTGGATCGGTCCCGGTGTCTTCTATGGAGGTCAAAACAGCGTGG
ATGGCGTCTCCAGGCGATCTGACGGTTCACTAAACGAGCTCTGCTTATATAGGCCTCCCACCGTACACGC
CTACCTCGACCCGGGTACCGAGCTCGACTTTCACTTTTCTCTATCACTGATAGGGAGTGGTAAACTCGAC
TTTCACTTTTCTCTATCACTGATAGGGAGTGGTAAACTCGACTTTCACTTTTCTCTATCACTGATAGGGA
GTGGTAAACTCGACTTTCACTTTTCTCTATCACTGATAGGGAGTGGTAAACTCGACTTTCACTTTTCTCT
ATCACTGATAGGGAGTGGTAAACTCGACCTATATAAGCAGAGCTCGTTTAGTGAACCGTCAGATCGCCTG
GAGACGCCATCCACGCTGTTTTGACCTCCATAGAAGACACCGGGACCGATCCAGCCTCCGCGGCCCCGAA
TTCCTGCAGCGGCCGCTCTAGAACTAGTGGATCCCCGCGGATGGTGAGCAAGGGCGAGGAGCTGTTCACC
GGGGTGGTGCCCATCCTGGTCGAGCTGGACGGCGACGTAAACGGCCACAAGTTCAGCGTGTCCGGCGAGG
GCGAGGGCGATGCCACCTACGGCAAGCTGACCCTGAAGTTCATCTGCACCACCGGCAAGCTGCCCGTGCC
CTGGCCCACCCTCGTGACCACCCTGACCTACGGCGTGCAGTGCTTCAGCCGCTACCCCGACCACATGAAG
CAGCACGACTTCTTCAAGTCCGCCATGCCCGAAGGCTACGTCCAGGAGCGCACCATCTTCTTCAAGGACG
ACGGCAACTACAAGACCCGCGCCGAGGTGAAGTTCGAGGGCGACACCCTGGTGAACCGCATCGAGCTGAA
GGGCATCGACTTCAAGGAGGACGGCAACATCCTGGGGCACAAGCTGGAGTACAACTACAACAGCCACAAC
GTCTATATCATGGCCGACAAGCAGAAGAACGGCATCAAGGTGAACTTCAAGATCCGCCACAACATCGAGG
ACGGCAGCGTGCAGCTCGCCGACCACTACCAGCAGAACACCCCCATCGGCGACGGCCCCGTGCTGCTGCC
CGACAACCACTACCTGAGCACCCAGTCCGCCCTGAGCAAAGACCCCAACGAGAAGCGCGATCACATGGTC
CTGCTGGAGTTCGTGACCGCCGCCGGGATCACTCTCGGCATGGACGAGCTGTACAAGTAAATCGTGCCAA
GAATTCGATATCAAGCTTGTCGACCTAGTTCTAGAGGATCCAGACATGATAAGATACATTGATGAGTTTG
GACAAACCACAACTAGAATGCAGTGAAAAAAATGCTTTATTTGTGAAATTTGTGATGCTATTGCTTTATT
TGTAACCATTATAAGCTGCAATAAACAAGTTAACAACAACAATTGCATTCATTTTATGTTTCAGGTTCAG
GGGGAGGTGTGGGAGGTTTTTTAAAGCAAGTAAAACCTCTACAAATGTGGTATGGCTGATTATGATCCTG
CAAGCCTCGTCGTCCTGGCCGGACCACGCTATCTGTGCAAGGTCCCCGGCCCCGGACGCGCGCTCCATGA
GCAGAGCGCCCGCCGCCGAGGCGAAGACTCGGGCGGCGCCCTGCCCGTCCCACCAGGTCAACAGGCGGTA
ACCGGCCTCTTCATCGGGAATGCGCGCGACCTTCAGCATCGCCGGCATGTCCCCCTGGCGGACGGGAAGT
ATCCAGCTCGACCAAGCTGGCCGCGTCGAGTGAAGACGAAAGGGCCTCGTGATACGCCTATTTTTATAGG
TTAATGTCATGATAATAATGGTTTCTTAGACGTCAGGTGGCACTTTTCGGGGAAATGTGCGCGGAACCCC
TATTTGTTTATTTTTCTAAATACATTCAAATATGTATCCGCTCATGAGACAATAACCCTGATAAATGCTT
CAATAATATTGAAAAAGGAAGAGTATGAGTATTCAACATTTCCGTGTCGCCCTTATTCCCTTTTTTGCGG
CATTTTGCCTTCCTGTTTTTGCTCACCCAGAAACGCTGGTGAAAGTAAAAGATGCTGAAGATCAGTTGGG
TGCACGAGTGGGTTACATCGAACTGGATCTCAACAGCGGTAAGATCCTTGAGAGTTTTCGCCCCGAAGAA
CGTTTTCCAATGATGAGCACTTTTAAAGTTCTGCTATGTGGCGCGGTATTATCCCGTGTTGACGCCGGGC
AAGAGCAACTCGGTCGCCGCATACACTATTCTCAGAATGACTTGGTTGAGTACTCACCAGTCACAGAAAA
GCATCTTACGGATGGCATGACAGTAAGAGAATTATGCAGTGCTGCCATAACCATGAGTGATAACACTGCG
GCCAACTTACTTCTGACAACGATCGGAGGACCGAAGGAGCTAACCGCTTTTTTGCACAACATGGGGGATC
ATGTAACTCGCCTTGATCGTTGGGAACCGGAGCTGAATGAAGCCATACCAAACGACGAGCGTGACACCAC
GATGCCTGTAGCAATGGCAACAACGTTGCGCAAACTATTAACTGGCGAACTACTTACTCTAGCTTCCCGG
CAACAATTAATAGACTGGATGGAGGCGGATAAAGTTGCAGGACCACTTCTGCGCTCGGCCCTTCCGGCTG
GCTGGTTTATTGCTGATAAATCTGGAGCCGGTGAGCGTGGGTCTCGCGGTATCATTGCAGCACTGGGGCC
AGATGGTAAGCCCTCCCGTATCGTAGTTATCTACACGACGGGGAGTCAGGCAACTATGGATGAACGAAAT
AGACAGATCGCTGAGATAGGTGCCTCACTGATTAAGCATTGGTAACTGTCAGACCAAGTTTACTCATATA
TACTTTAGATTGATTTAAAACTTCATTTTTAATTTAAAAGGATCTAGGTGAAGATCCTTTTTGATAATCT
CATGACCAAAATCCCTTAACGTGAGTTTTCGTTCCACTGAGCGTCAGACCCCGTAGAAAAGATCAAAGGA
TCTTCTTGAGATCCTTTTTTTCTGCGCGTAATCTGCTGCTTGCAAACAAAAAAACCACCGCTACCAGCGG
TGGTTTGTTTGCCGGATCAAGAGCTACCAACTCTTTTTCCGAAGGTAACTGGCTTCAGCAGAGCGCAGAT
ACCAAATACTGTTCTTCTAGTGTAGCCGTAGTTAGGCCACCACTTCAAGAACTCTGTAGCACCGCCTACA
TACCTCGCTCTGCTAATCCTGTTACCAGTGGCTGCTGCCAGTGGCGATAAGTCGTGTCTTACCGGGTTGG
ACTCAAGACGATAGTTACCGGATAAGGCGCAGCGGTCGGGCTGAACGGGGGGTTCGTGCACACAGCCCAG
CTTGGAGCGAACGACCTACACCGAACTGAGATACCTACAGCGTGAGCTATGAGAAAGCGCCACGCTTCCC
GAAGGGAGAAAGGCGGACAGGTATCCGGTAAGCGGCAGGGTCGGAACAGGAGAGCGCACGAGGGAGCTTC
CAGGGGGAAACGCCTGGTATCTTTATAGTCCTGTCGGGTTTCGCCACCTCTGACTTGAGCGTCGATTTTT
GTGATGCTCGTCAGGGGGGCGGAGCCTATGGAAAAACGCCAGCAACGCGGCCTTTTTACGGTTCCTGGCC
TTTTGCTGGCCTTTTGCTCACATGTTCTTTCCTGCGTTATCCCCTGATTCTGTGGATAACCGTATTACCG
CCTTTGAGTGAGCTGATACCGCTCGCCGCAGCCGAACGACCGAGCGCAGCGAGTCAGTGAGCGAGGAAGC
GGAAG
