>Addgene plasmid #203048 | Salsa-BC207-P3B3 | depositor partial sequence | sequence record 393921 | BC207
ATCGTGCCAA
